>Addgene plasmid #13230 | pc3XB-ZF96 | depositor full sequence | sequence record 7579 | Author sequence
GACGGATCGGGAGATCTCCCGATCCCCTATGGTGCACTCTCAGTACAATCTGCTCTGATGCCGCATAGTT
AAGCCAGTATCTGCTCCCTGCTTGTGTGTTGGAGGTCGCTGAGTAGTGCGCGAGCAAAATTTAAGCTACA
ACAAGGCAAGGCTTGACCGACAATTGCATGAAGAATCTGCTTAGGGTTAGGCGTTTTGCGCTGCTTCGCG
ATGTACGGGCCAGATATACGCGTTGACATTGATTATTGACTAGTTATTAATAGTAATCAATTACGGGGTC
ATTAGTTCATAGCCCATATATGGAGTTCCGCGTTACATAACTTACGGTAAATGGCCCGCCTGGCTGACCG
CCCAACGACCCCCGCCCATTGACGTCAATAATGACGTATGTTCCCATAGTAACGCCAATAGGGACTTTCC
ATTGACGTCAATGGGTGGAGTATTTACGGTAAACTGCCCACTTGGCAGTACATCAAGTGTATCATATGCC
AAGTACGCCCCCTATTGACGTCAATGACGGTAAATGGCCCGCCTGGCATTATGCCCAGTACATGACCTTA
TGGGACTTTCCTACTTGGCAGTACATCTACGTATTAGTCATCGCTATTACCATGGTGATGCGGTTTTGGC
AGTACATCAATGGGCGTGGATAGCGGTTTGACTCACGGGGATTTCCAAGTCTCCACCCCATTGACGTCAA
TGGGAGTTTGTTTTGGCACCAAAATCAACGGGACTTTCCAAAATGTCGTAACAACTCCGCCCCATTGACG
CAAATGGGCGGTAGGCGTGTACGGTGGGAGGTCTATATAAGCAGAGCTCTCTGGCTAACTAGAGAACCCA
CTGCTTACTGGCTTATCGAAATTAATACGACTCACTATAGGGAGACCCAAGCTGGCTAGCGTTTAAACGG
GCCCTCTAGACCCGGGGAGAAGCCTTACAAATGCCCAGAATGTGGAAAGAGTTTTAGCACTAAGAACTCT
CTCACAGAACACCAGAGAACACATACCGGTGGATCCTCTGCACAGTAGTAAGCTTAAGTTTAAACCGCTG
ATCAGCCTCGACTGTGCCTTCTAGTTGCCAGCCATCTGTTGTTTGCCCCTCCCCCGTGCCTTCCTTGACC
CTGGAAGGTGCCACTCCCACTGTCCTTTCCTAATAAAATGAGGAAATTGCATCGCATTGTCTGAGTAGGT
GTCATTCTATTCTGGGGGGTGGGGTGGGGCAGGACAGCAAGGGGGAGGATTGGGAAGACAATAGCAGGCA
TGCTGGGGATGCGGTGGGCTCTATGGCTTCTGAGGCGGAAAGAACCAGCTGGGGCTCTAGGGGGTATCCC
C
[124 nt withheld, positions 1332-1455]
C
[91 nt withheld, positions 1457-1547]
A
[49 nt withheld, positions 1549-1597]
CCTTTGACGTTGGAGTCCACGTTCTTT
[37 nt withheld, positions 1625-1661]
ACCCTATCTCGGTCTATTCTTTTGATTTATAAGGGATTTTGCCGATTTCGGCCTATTGGTTAAAAAATGA
GCTGATTTAACAAAAATTTAACGCGAATTAATTCTGTGGAATGTGTGTCAGTTAGGGTGTGGAAAGTCCC
CAGGCTCCCCAGCAGGCAGAAGTATGCAAAGCATGCATCTCAATTAGTCAGCAACCAGGTGTGGAAAGTC
CCCAGGCTCCCCAGCAGGCAGAAGTATGCAAAGCATGCATCTCAATTAGTCAGCAACCATAGTCCCGCCC
CTAACTCCGCCCATCCCGCCCCTAACTCCGCCCAGTTCCGCCCATTCTCCGCCCCATGGCTGACTAATTT
TTTTTATTTATGCAGAGGCCGAGGCCGCCTCTGCCTCTGAGCTATTCCAGAAGTAGTGAGGAGGCTTTTT
TGGAGGCCTAGGCTTTTGCAAAAAGCTCCCGGCCGGGAGCTTGTATATCCATTTTCGGATCTGATCAAGA
GACAGGATGAGGATCGTTTCGCATGATTGAACAAGATGGATTGCACGCAGGTTCTCCGGCCGCTTGGGTG
GAGAGGCTATTCGGCTATGACTGGGCACAACAGACAATCGGCTGCTCTGATGCCGCCGTGTTCCGGCTGT
CAGCGCAGGGGCGCCCGGTTCTTTTTGTCAAGACCGACCTGTCCGGTGCCCTGAATGAACTGCAGGACGA
GGCAGCGCGGCTATCGTGGCTGGCCACGACGGGCGTTCCTTGCGCAGCTGTGCTCGACGTTGTCACTGAA
GCGGGAAGGGACTGGCTGCTATTGGGCGAAGTGCCGGGGCAGGATCTCCTGTCATCTCACCTTGCTCCTG
CCGAGAAAGTATCCATCATGGCTGATGCAATGCGGCGGCTGCATACGCTTGATCCGGCTACCTGCCCATT
CGACCACCAAGCGAAACATCGCATCGAGCGAGCACGTACTCGGATGGAAGCCGGTCTTGTCGATCAGGAT
GATCTGGACGAAGAGCATCAGGGGCTCGCGCCAGCCGAACTGTTCGCCAGGCTCAAGGCGCGCATGCCCG
ACGGCGAGGATCTCGTCGTGACCCATGGCGATGCCTGCTTGCCGAATATCATGGTGGAAAATGGCCGCTT
TTCTGGATTCATCGACTGTGGCCGGCTGGGTGTGGCGGACCGCTATCAGGACATAGCGTTGGCTACCCGT
GATATTGCTGAAGAGCTTGGCGGCGAATGGGCTGACCGCTTCCTCGTGCTTTACGGTATCGCCGCTCCCG
ATTCGCAGCGCATCGCCTTCTATCGCCTTCTTGACGAGTTCTTCTGAGCGGGACTCTGGGGTTCGAAATG
ACCGACCAAGCGACGCCCAACCTGCCATCACGAGATTTCGATTCCACCGCCGCCTTCTATGAAAGGTTGG
GCTTCGGAATCGTTTTCCGGGACGCCGGCTGGATGATCCTCCAGCGCGGGGATCTCATGCTGGAGTTCTT
CGCCCACCCCAACTTGTTTATTGCAGCTTATAATGGTTACAAATAAAGCAATAGCATCACAAATTTCACA
AATAAAGCATTTTTTTCACTGCATTCTAGTTGTGGTTTGTCCAAACTCATCAATGTATCTTATCATGTCT
GTATACCGTCGACCTCTAGCTAGAGCTTGGCGTAATCATGGTCATAGCTGTTTCCTGTGTGAAATTGTTA
TCCGCTCACAATTCCACACAACATACGAGCCGGAAGCATAAAGTGTAAAGCCTGGGGTGCCTAATGAGTG
AGCTAACTCACATTAATTGCGTTGCGCTCACTGCCCGCTTTCCAGTCGGGAAACCTGTCGTGCCAGCTGC
ATTAATGAATCGGCCAACGCGCGGGGAGAGGCGGTTTGCGTATTGGGCGCTCTTCCGCTTCCTCGCTCAC
TGACTCGCTGCGCTCGGTCGTTCGGCTGCGGCGAGCGGTATCAGCTCACTCAAAGGCGGTAATACGGTTA
TCCACAGAATCAGGGGATAACGCAGGAAAGAACATGTGAGCAAAAGGCCAGCAAAAGGCCAGGAACCGTA
AAAAGGCCGCGTTGCTGGCGTTTTTCCATAGGCTCCGCCCCCCTGACGAGCATCACAAAAATCGACGCTC
AAGTCAGAGGTGGCGAAACCCGACAGGACTATAAAGATACCAGGCGTTTCCCCCTGGAAGCTCCCTCGTG
CGCTCTCCTGTTCCGACCCTGCCGCTTACCGGATACCTGTCCGCCTTTCTCCCTTCGGGAAGCGTGGCGC
TTTCTCATAGCTCACGCTGTAGGTATCTCAGTTCGGTGTAGGTCGTTCGCTCCAAGCTGGGCTGTGTGCA
CGAACCCCCCGTTCAGCCCGACCGCTGCGCCTTATCCGGTAACTATCGTCTTGAGTCCAACCCGGTAAGA
CACGACTTATCGCCACTGGCAGCAGCCACTGGTAACAGGATTAGCAGAGCGAGGTATGTAGGCGGTGCTA
CAGAGTTCTTGAAGTGGTGGCCTAACTACGGCTACACTAGAAGAACAGTATTTGGTATCTGCGCTCTGCT
GAAGCCAGTTACCTTCGGAAAAAGAGTTGGTAGCTCTTGATCCGGCAAACAAACCACCGCTGGTAGCGGT
TTTTTTGTTTGCAAGCAGCAGATTACGCGCAGAAAAAAAGGATCTCAAGAAGATCCTTTGATCTTTTCTA
CGGGGTCTGACGCTCAGTGGAACGAAAACTCACGTTAAGGGATTTTGGTCATGAGATTATCAAAAAGGAT
CTTCACCTAGATCCTTTTAAATTAAAAATGAAGTTTTAAATCAATCTAAAGTATATATGAGTAAACTTGG
TCTGACAGTTACCAATGCTTAATCAGTGAGGCACCTATCTCAGCGATCTGTCTATTTCGTTCATCCATAG
TTGCCTGACTCCCCGTCGTGTAGATAACTACGATACGGGAGGGCTTACCATCTGGCCCCAGTGCTGCAAT
GATACCGCGAGACCCACGCTCACCGGCTCCAGATTTATCAGCAATAAACCAGCCAGCCGGAAGGGCCGAG
CGCAGAAGTGGTCCTGCAACTTTATCCGCCTCCATCCAGTCTATTAATTGTTGCCGGGAAGCTAGAGTAA
GTAGTTCGCCAGTTAATAGTTTGCGCAACGTTGTTGCCATTGCTACAGGCATCGTGGTGTCACGCTCGTC
GTTTGGTATGGCTTCATTCAGCTCCGGTTCCCAACGATCAAGGCGAGTTACATGATCCCCCATGTTGTGC
AAAAAAGCGGTTAGCTCCTTCGGTCCTCCGATCGTTGTCAGAAGTAAGTTGGCCGCAGTGTTATCACTCA
TGGTTATGGCAGCACTGCATAATTCTCTTACTGTCATGCCATCCGTAAGATGCTTTTCTGTGACTGGTGA
GTACTCAACCAAGTCATTCTGAGAATAGTGTATGCGGCGACCGAGTTGCTCTTGCCCGGCGTCAATACGG
GATAATACCGCGCCACATAGCAGAACTTTAAAAGTGCTCATCATTGGAAAACGTTCTTCGGGGCGAAAAC
TCTCAAGGATCTTACCGCTGTTGAGATCCAGTTCGATGTAACCCACTCGTGCACCCAACTGATCTTCAGC
ATCTTTTACTTTCACCAGCGTTTCTGGGTGAGCAAAAACAGGAAGGCAAAATGCCGCAAAAAAGGGAATA
AGGGCGACACGGAAATGTTGAATACTCATACTCTTCCTTTTTCAATATTATTGAAGCATTTATCAGGGTT
ATTGTCTCATGAGCGGATACATATTTGAATGTATTTAGAAAAATAAACAAATAGGGGTTCCGCGCACATT
TCCCCGAAAAGTGCCACCTGACGTC
Features (pLannotate 1.2.2; 20 found; start..end, strand, type, name):
     28..80      -  misc_feature   bom (fragment): basis of mobility region from pBR322
    235..614     +  enhancer       CMV enhancer: human cytomegalovirus immediate early enhancer
    615..818     +  promoter       CMV promoter: human cytomegalovirus (CMV) immediate early promoter
    814..847     +  LTR            5' LTR (truncated) (fragment): truncated 5' long terminal repeat (LTR) from HIV-1
    863..881     +  promoter       T7 promoter: promoter for bacteriophage T7 RNA polymerase
    927..1019    +  CDS            Znf22 (fragment): ZNF22_MOUSE - Also known as Krox25, Krox26, Zfp422. Experimental evidence at protein level: Swiss-Prot protein existence level 1. Binds DNA through the consensus sequence 5'-CAATG-3'. May be involved in transcriptional regulation and may play a role in tooth formation. From Mus musculus (Mouse).
   1062..1286    +  polyA_signal   bGH poly(A) signal: bovine growth hormone polyadenylation signal
   1290..1311    +  promoter       SV40 promoter (fragment): SV40 enhancer and early promoter
   1332..1760    +  rep_origin     f1 ori (sequence partly withheld): f1 bacteriophage origin of replication; arrow indicates direction of (+) strand synthesis
   1774..2103    +  promoter       SV40 promoter: SV40 enhancer and early promoter
   2174..2965    +  CDS            neo: KKA2_KLEPN - Also known as kan, nptII. Experimental evidence at protein level: Swiss-Prot protein existence level 1. Resistance to kanamycin, neomycin, paromomycin, ribostamycin, butirosin and gentamicin B. From Klebsiella pneumoniae.
   2989..3147    +  CDS            ble (fragment): BLE_KLEPN - Experimental evidence at protein level: Swiss-Prot protein existence level 1. Binding protein with a strong affinity to the bleomycin family of antibiotics. Binds to CL990; an antimitotic-antibiotic compound. From Klebsiella pneumoniae.
   3142..3263    +  polyA_signal   SV40 poly(A) signal: SV40 polyadenylation signal
   3336..3352    -  protein_bind   lac operator: The lac repressor binds to the lac operator to inhibit transcription in E. coli. This inhibition can be relieved by adding lactose or isopropyl-β-D-thiogalactopyranoside (IPTG). lac repressor encoded by lacI
   3360..3390    -  promoter       lac promoter: promoter for the E. coli lac operon
   3405..3426    -  protein_bind   CAP binding site: CAP binding activates transcription in the presence of cAMP. E. coli catabolite activator protein
   3439..3531    -  CDS            lacI (fragment): lac repressor; lacI; The lac repressor binds to the lac operator to inhibit transcription in E. coli. This inhibition can be relieved by adding lactose or isopropyl-β-D-thiogalactopyranoside (IPTG).
   3714..4299    -  rep_origin     ori: high-copy-number ColE1/pMB1/pBR322/pUC origin of replication
   4470..5330    -  CDS            AmpR: β-lactamase; bla; confers resistance to ampicillin, carbenicillin, and related antibiotics
   5331..5435    -  promoter       AmpR promoter: bla
