[The description below was written by a language model from this plasmid's Addgene catalogue record and pLannotate feature annotations shown in this document.]
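Description:
pc3XB-ZF96 is a module-archive plasmid from the Zinc Finger Consortium Modular Assembly Kit v1.0, built on pc3XB, a modified version of the pcDNA3 mammalian expression vector. It carries a single engineered zinc finger, ZF96, as a roughly 90 bp insert cloned between XbaI and BamHI sites, both of which are retained. According to the depositor, this finger derives from the Barbas module set and recognises the DNA triplet CCT. The automated annotation labels the insert region as a fragment of mouse Znf22. This label reflects sequence similarity among C2H2 zinc finger frameworks and does not indicate the true origin of the module.

The finger coding sequence sits downstream of the CMV enhancer/promoter and a T7 promoter, and is followed by the bovine growth hormone polyadenylation signal, the standard pcDNA3 expression arrangement. A separate SV40 early promoter drives the neomycin phosphotransferase gene with an SV40 poly(A) signal, allowing G418 selection in mammalian cells. In E. coli the plasmid replicates from a high-copy ColE1/pUC-type origin and is selected with ampicillin through the β-lactamase gene. An f1 origin is also present. Short annotated fragments such as the HIV-1 LTR, ble, lacI and bom hits appear to be backbone remnants or similarity matches with no evident functional role.

The plasmid mainly serves as a source of a single-finger module. The flanking restriction sites allow individual fingers from the kit to be joined into multi-finger arrays with chosen DNA-binding specificity, which are then used to construct zinc finger nucleases by modular assembly for targeted genome modification.
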