>Addgene plasmid #13230 | pc3XB-ZF96 | addgene partial sequence | sequence record 19614 | CMV-F 5'-CGCAAATGGGCGGTAGGCGTG-3'
GCTCTCTGGCTACTAGAGAACCCACTGCTTACTGGCTTATCGAAATTAATACGACTCACTATAGGGAGAC
CCAAGCTGGCTAGCGTTTAAACGGGCCCTCTAGACCCGGGGAGAAGCCTTACAAATGCCCAGAATGTGGA
AAGAGTTTTAGCACTAAGAACTCTCTCACAGAACACCAGAGAACACATACCGGTGGATCCTCTGCACAGT
AGTAAGCTTAAGTTTAAACCGCTGATCAGCCTCGACTGTGCCTTCTAGTTGCCAGCCATCTGTTGTTTGC
CCCTCCCCCGTGCCTTCCTTGACCCTGGAAGGTGCCACTCCCACTGTCCTTTCCTAATAAAATGAGGAAA
TTGCATCGCATTGTCTGAGTAGGTGTCATTCTATTCTGGGGGGTGGGGTGGGGCAGGACAGCAAGGGGGA
GGATTGGGAAGACAATAGCAGGCATGCTGGGGATGCGGTGGGCTCTATGGCTTCTGAGGCGGAAAGAACC
AGCTGGGGCTCTAGGGGGTATCCCC
[124 nt withheld, positions 516-639]
CGC
