Addgene plasmid #13230: pc3XB-ZF96
Depositing lab: Daniel Voytas. Depositing organization: Iowa State University. Publication: Standardized reagents and protocols for engineering zinc finger nucleases by modular assembly. Wright DA, Thibodeau-Beganny S, Sander JD, Winfrey RJ, Hirsh AS, Eichtinger M, Fu F, Porteus MH, Dobbs D, Voytas DF, Joung JK. Nat Protoc. 2006;1(3):1637-52. doi: 10.1038/nprot.2006.259 PubMed 17406455.
Backbone
  Vector backbone: pc3XB
  Backbone manufacturer: Modified Invitrogen pcDNA3
  Backbone size w/o insert (bp): 5400
  Vector type: Mammalian Expression
  Selectable markers: Neomycin (select with G418)
Growth in bacteria
  Bacterial resistance: Ampicillin, 100 μg/mL
  Growth temperature: 37°C
  Growth strain: XL1 Blue
  Copy number: High Copy
Gene/Insert
  Gene/Insert name: ZF96
  Insert size (bp): 90
  Cloning method: Restriction Enzyme; 5′ cloning site XbaI (not destroyed); 3′ cloning site BamHI (not destroyed)
  Sequencing primers: 5′ T7
Terms and licenses: Academic/Nonprofit Terms; Industry Terms: Not Available to Industry
Depositor comments: Part of the Zinc Finger Consortium Modular Assembly Kit v1.0. Finger protein sequence: PGEKPYKCPECGKSFSTKNSLTEHQRTH. Target DNA sequence: CCT. This zinc finger is derived from the Barbas module set.
How to cite: pc3XB-ZF96 was a gift from Daniel Voytas (Addgene plasmid # 13230 ; http://n2t.net/addgene:13230 ; RRID:Addgene_13230)
